Addgene plasmid #98609: pLgw ELK1Y158A-V5-EcoDam
Purpose: Mammalian DamID lentiviral vector for fusing ELK1Y158A with Dam-V5 using Gateway cloning
Depositing lab: Richard Harvey. Depositing organization: Victor Chang Cardiac Research Institute.
Backbone
  Vector backbone: pLgw RFC1-V5-EcoDam
  Backbone manufacturer: PMID 9733865
  Vector type: Mammalian Expression, Lentiviral ; DamID
Growth in bacteria
  Bacterial resistance: Ampicillin, 100 μg/mL
  Growth temperature: 37°C
  Growth strain: NEB Stable
  Copy number: High Copy
Gene/Insert
  Gene/Insert name: ELK1Y158A
  Species: M. musculus (mouse)
  Entrez Gene: Elk1 (a.k.a. Elk-1)
  Promoter: Heat Shock Minimal Promoter
  Tag / fusion protein: V5 and Dam (DNA adenine methyltransferase) (C terminal on backbone)
  Cloning method: Gateway Cloning
Terms and licenses: Academic/Nonprofit Terms; Industry Terms: Not Available to Industry
How to cite: pLgw ELK1Y158A-V5-EcoDam was a gift from Richard Harvey (Addgene plasmid # 98609 ; http://n2t.net/addgene:98609 ; RRID:Addgene_98609)
