[The description below was written by a language model from this plasmid's Addgene catalogue record and pLannotate feature annotations shown in this document.]
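Description:
pLgw ELK1Y158A-V5-EcoDam is a lentiviral mammalian expression vector for DamID, built by Gateway recombination of a mouse Elk1 coding sequence carrying the Y158A substitution into the pLgw RFC1-V5-EcoDam destination backbone. In bacteria it replicates from a high-copy ColE1/pUC-type origin and is selected with ampicillin through the β-lactamase gene. An f1 origin is also present, along with an SV40/EM7-driven bleomycin/Zeocin resistance cassette with an SV40 polyadenylation signal that lies outside the LTR-flanked viral region.

The viral portion starts with a CMV enhancer/promoter fused to a truncated HIV-1 5' LTR, which allows Tat-independent production of genomic RNA in packaging cells. It is followed by the Ψ packaging signal with a partial gag sequence and the Rev response element for Rev-dependent nuclear export. The downstream LTR is annotated as a truncated HIV-1 LTR and is followed by a bGH polyadenylation signal.

Between these elements, a Drosophila hsp70 minimal heat-shock promoter drives the payload: the Elk1 open reading frame flanked by attB1 and attB2 recombination scars, joined at its C terminus to a V5 epitope tag and then to E. coli DNA adenine methyltransferase (Dam). In DamID, the uninduced, leaky activity of a heat-shock promoter is generally used to keep the fusion at very low levels, so that Dam methylates GATC sites mainly near where the transcription factor binds. Those methylated sites can then be mapped to infer genomic occupancy. The construct is intended for profiling chromatin binding of the ELK1 Y158A mutant in transduced mammalian cells. The record does not state the functional consequence of the Y158A change.
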