Features (pLannotate 1.2.2; 31 found; start..end, strand, type, name):
    224..245     +  promoter       SV40 promoter (fragment): SV40 enhancer and early promoter
    266..694     +  rep_origin     f1 ori (sequence partly withheld): f1 bacteriophage origin of replication; arrow indicates direction of (+) strand synthesis
    708..1037    +  promoter       SV40 promoter: SV40 enhancer and early promoter
   1085..1132    +  promoter       EM7 promoter: synthetic bacterial promoter&nbsp
   1151..1525    +  CDS            BleoR: antibiotic-binding protein; Sh ble from Streptoalloteichus hindustanus; confers resistance to bleomycin, phleomycin, and Zeocin™
   1535..1660    +  CDS            ble (fragment): BLE_KLEPN - Experimental evidence at protein level: Swiss-Prot protein existence level 1. Binding protein with a strong affinity to the bleomycin family of antibiotics. Binds to CL990; an antimitotic-antibiotic compound. From Klebsiella pneumoniae.
   1655..1776    +  polyA_signal   SV40 poly(A) signal: SV40 polyadenylation signal
   1849..1865    -  protein_bind   lac operator: The lac repressor binds to the lac operator to inhibit transcription in E. coli. This inhibition can be relieved by adding lactose or isopropyl-β-D-thiogalactopyranoside (IPTG). lac repressor encoded by lacI
   1873..1903    -  promoter       lac promoter: promoter for the E. coli lac operon
   1918..1939    -  protein_bind   CAP binding site: CAP binding activates transcription in the presence of cAMP. E. coli catabolite activator protein
   1952..2044    -  CDS            lacI (fragment): lac repressor; lacI; The lac repressor binds to the lac operator to inhibit transcription in E. coli. This inhibition can be relieved by adding lactose or isopropyl-β-D-thiogalactopyranoside (IPTG).
   2227..2815    -  rep_origin     ori: high-copy-number ColE1/pMB1/pBR322/pUC origin of replication
   2986..3846    -  CDS            AmpR: β-lactamase; bla; confers resistance to ampicillin, carbenicillin, and related antibiotics
   3847..3951    -  promoter       AmpR promoter: bla
   4010..4062    -  misc_feature   bom (fragment): basis of mobility region from pBR322
   4217..4596    +  enhancer       CMV enhancer: human cytomegalovirus immediate early enhancer
   4597..4796    +  promoter       CMV promoter: human cytomegalovirus (CMV) immediate early promoter
   4814..4994    +  LTR            5' LTR (truncated): truncated 5' long terminal repeat (LTR) from HIV-1
   5041..5166    +  misc_feature   HIV-1 Ψ: packaging signal of human immunodeficiency virus type 1
   5150..5513    +  CDS            HIV-1 gag (fragment): gag protein from human immunodeficiency virus 1; gag
   5659..5892    +  misc_feature   RRE: The Rev response element (RRE) of HIV-1 allows for Rev-dependent mRNA export from the nucleus to the cytoplasm.
   6269..6370    +  CDS            Rev (fragment): human immunodeficiency virus 1 (HIV-1) Rev protein; rev; enhances nuclear export of unspliced and incompletely spliced viral mRNAs
   6583..6821    +  promoter       hsp70 promoter: Drosophila melanogaster hsp70Bb promoter
   6874..6898    +  protein_bind   attB1: mutant version of attB; recombination site for the Gateway® BP reaction BP Clonase™
   6916..8202    +  CDS            Elk1: ELK1_MOUSE - Experimental evidence at protein level: Swiss-Prot protein existence level 1. Transcription factor that binds to purine-rich DNA sequences. Forms a ternary complex with SRF and the ETS and SRF motifs of the serum response element (SRE) on the promoter region of immediate early genes such as FOS and IER2 (By similarity). Induces target gene transcription upon JNK-signaling pathway stimulation (By similarity). From Mus musculus (Mouse).
   8216..8240    -  protein_bind   attB2: mutant version of attB; recombination site for the Gateway® BP reaction BP Clonase™
   8251..8292    +  CDS            V5 tag: epitope tag from simian virus 5
   8311..9144    +  CDS            dam: DMA_ECOLI - Experimental evidence at protein level: Swiss-Prot protein existence level 1. Methylates DNA within the sequence GATC and protects the DNA from cleavage by the restriction endonuclease MboI. Although it shares sequence specificity with a number of type II restriction endonucleases and methylases, it is thought to act in postreplication mismatch repair rather than as a part of a restriction modification system. May also play a role in DNA replication. From Escherichia coli (strain K12).
   9144..9650    +  CDS            nef (fragment): NEF_HV1LA - Experimental evidence at protein level: Swiss-Prot protein existence level 1. Extracellular Nef protein targets CD4(+) T-lymphocytes for apoptosis by interacting with CXCR4 surface receptors. From Human immunodeficiency virus type 1 group M subtype B (isolate Lai) (HIV-1).
   9657..9837    +  LTR            5' LTR (truncated): truncated 5' long terminal repeat (LTR) from HIV-1
   9869..220     +  polyA_signal   bGH poly(A) signal (across the origin): bovine growth hormone polyadenylation signal
>Addgene plasmid #98609 | pLgw ELK1Y158A-V5-EcoDam | addgene full sequence | sequence record 189409 | Addgene NGS Result
CCTTCTAGTTGCCAGCCATCTGTTGTTTGCCCCTCCCCCGTGCCTTCCTTGACCCTGGAAGGTGCCACTC
CCACTGTCCTTTCCTAATAAAATGAGGAAATTGCATCGCATTGTCTGAGTAGGTGTCATTCTATTCTGGG
GGGTGGGGTGGGGCAGGACAGCAAGGGGGAGGATTGGGAAGACAATAGCAGGCATGCTGGGGATGCGGTG
GGCTCTATGGCTTCTGAGGCGGAAAGAACCAGCTGGGGCTCTAGGGGGTATCCCC
[124 nt withheld, positions 266-389]
C
[91 nt withheld, positions 391-481]
A
[49 nt withheld, positions 483-531]
CCTTTGACGTTGGAGTCCACGTTCTTT
[37 nt withheld, positions 559-595]
ACCCTATCTCGGTCTATTCTTTTGATTTATAAGGGATTTTGCCGATTTCGGCCTATTGGTTAAAAAATGA
GCTGATTTAACAAAAATTTAACGCGAATTAATTCTGTGGAATGTGTGTCAGTTAGGGTGTGGAAAGTCCC
CAGGCTCCCCAGCAGGCAGAAGTATGCAAAGCATGCATCTCAATTAGTCAGCAACCAGGTGTGGAAAGTC
CCCAGGCTCCCCAGCAGGCAGAAGTATGCAAAGCATGCATCTCAATTAGTCAGCAACCATAGTCCCGCCC
CTAACTCCGCCCATCCCGCCCCTAACTCCGCCCAGTTCCGCCCATTCTCCGCCCCATGGCTGACTAATTT
TTTTTATTTATGCAGAGGCCGAGGCCGCCTCTGCCTCTGAGCTATTCCAGAAGTAGTGAGGAGGCTTTTT
TGGAGGCCTAGGCTTTTGCAAAAAGCTCCCGGGAGCTTGTATATCCATTTTCGGATCTGATCAGCACGTG
TTGACAATTAATCATCGGCATAGTATATCGGCATAGTATAATACGACAAGGTGAGGAACTAAACCATGGC
CAAGTTGACCAGTGCCGTTCCGGTGCTCACCGCGCGCGACGTCGCCGGAGCGGTCGAGTTCTGGACCGAC
CGGCTCGGGTTCTCCCGGGACTTCGTGGAGGACGACTTCGCCGGTGTGGTCCGGGACGACGTGACCCTGT
TCATCAGCGCGGTCCAGGACCAGGTGGTGCCGGACAACACCCTGGCCTGGGTGTGGGTGCGCGGCCTGGA
CGAGCTGTACGCCGAGTGGTCGGAGGTCGTGTCCACGAACTTCCGGGACGCCTCCGGGCCGGCCATGACC
GAGATCGGCGAGCAGCCGTGGGGGCGGGAGTTCGCCCTGCGCGACCCGGCCGGCAACTGCGTGCACTTCG
TGGCCGAGGAGCAGGACTGACACGTGCTACGAGATTTCGATTCCACCGCCGCCTTCTATGAAAGGTTGGG
CTTCGGAATCGTTTTCCGGGACGCCGGCTGGATGATCCTCCAGCGCGGGGATCTCATGCTGGAGTTCTTC
GCCCACCCCAACTTGTTTATTGCAGCTTATAATGGTTACAAATAAAGCAATAGCATCACAAATTTCACAA
ATAAAGCATTTTTTTCACTGCATTCTAGTTGTGGTTTGTCCAAACTCATCAATGTATCTTATCATGTCTG
TATACCGTCGACCTCTAGCTAGAGCTTGGCGTAATCATGGTCATAGCTGTTTCCTGTGTGAAATTGTTAT
CCGCTCACAATTCCACACAACATACGAGCCGGAAGCATAAAGTGTAAAGCCTGGGGTGCCTAATGAGTGA
GCTAACTCACATTAATTGCGTTGCGCTCACTGCCCGCTTTCCAGTCGGGAAACCTGTCGTGCCAGCTGCA
TTAATGAATCGGCCAACGCGCGGGGAGAGGCGGTTTGCGTATTGGGCGCTCTTCCGCTTCCTCGCTCACT
GACTCGCTGCGCTCGGTCGTTCGGCTGCGGCGAGCGGTATCAGCTCACTCAAAGGCGGTAATACGGTTAT
CCACAGAATCAGGGGATAACGCAGGAAAGAACATGTGAGCAAAAGGCCAGCAAAAGGCCAGGAACCGTAA
AAAGGCCGCGTTGCTGGCGTTTTTCCATAGGCTCCGCCCCCCTGACGAGCATCACAAAAATCGACGCTCA
AGTCAGAGGTGGCGAAACCCGACAGGACTATAAAGATACCAGGCGTTTCCCCCTGGAAGCTCCCTCGTGC
GCTCTCCTGTTCCGACCCTGCCGCTTACCGGATACCTGTCCGCCTTTCTCCCTTCGGGAAGCGTGGCGCT
TTCTCATAGCTCACGCTGTAGGTATCTCAGTTCGGTGTAGGTCGTTCGCTCCAAGCTGGGCTGTGTGCAC
GAACCCCCCGTTCAGCCCGACCGCTGCGCCTTATCCGGTAACTATCGTCTTGAGTCCAACCCGGTAAGAC
ACGACTTATCGCCACTGGCAGCAGCCACTGGTAACAGGATTAGCAGAGCGAGGTATGTAGGCGGTGCTAC
AGAGTTCTTGAAGTGGTGGCCTAACTACGGCTACACTAGAAGAACAGTATTTGGTATCTGCGCTCTGCTG
AAGCCAGTTACCTTCGGAAAAAGAGTTGGTAGCTCTTGATCCGGCAAACAAACCACCGCTGGTAGCGGTG
GTTTTTTTGTTTGCAAGCAGCAGATTACGCGCAGAAAAAAAGGATCTCAAGAAGATCCTTTGATCTTTTC
TACGGGGTCTGACGCTCAGTGGAACGAAAACTCACGTTAAGGGATTTTGGTCATGAGATTATCAAAAAGG
ATCTTCACCTAGATCCTTTTAAATTAAAAATGAAGTTTTAAATCAATCTAAAGTATATATGAGTAAACTT
GGTCTGACAGTTACCAATGCTTAATCAGTGAGGCACCTATCTCAGCGATCTGTCTATTTCGTTCATCCAT
AGTTGCCTGACTCCCCGTCGTGTAGATAACTACGATACGGGAGGGCTTACCATCTGGCCCCAGTGCTGCA
ATGATACCGCGAGACCCACGCTCACCGGCTCCAGATTTATCAGCAATAAACCAGCCAGCCGGAAGGGCCG
AGCGCAGAAGTGGTCCTGCAACTTTATCCGCCTCCATCCAGTCTATTAATTGTTGCCGGGAAGCTAGAGT
AAGTAGTTCGCCAGTTAATAGTTTGCGCAACGTTGTTGCCATTGCTACAGGCATCGTGGTGTCACGCTCG
TCGTTTGGTATGGCTTCATTCAGCTCCGGTTCCCAACGATCAAGGCGAGTTACATGATCCCCCATGTTGT
GCAAAAAAGCGGTTAGCTCCTTCGGTCCTCCGATCGTTGTCAGAAGTAAGTTGGCCGCAGTGTTATCACT
CATGGTTATGGCAGCACTGCATAATTCTCTTACTGTCATGCCATCCGTAAGATGCTTTTCTGTGACTGGT
GAGTACTCAACCAAGTCATTCTGAGAATAGTGTATGCGGCGACCGAGTTGCTCTTGCCCGGCGTCAATAC
GGGATAATACCGCGCCACATAGCAGAACTTTAAAAGTGCTCATCATTGGAAAACGTTCTTCGGGGCGAAA
ACTCTCAAGGATCTTACCGCTGTTGAGATCCAGTTCGATGTAACCCACTCGTGCACCCAACTGATCTTCA
GCATCTTTTACTTTCACCAGCGTTTCTGGGTGAGCAAAAACAGGAAGGCAAAATGCCGCAAAAAAGGGAA
TAAGGGCGACACGGAAATGTTGAATACTCATACTCTTCCTTTTTCAATATTATTGAAGCATTTATCAGGG
TTATTGTCTCATGAGCGGATACATATTTGAATGTATTTAGAAAAATAAACAAATAGGGGTTCCGCGCACA
TTTCCCCGAAAAGTGCCACCTGACGTCGACGGATCGGGAGATCTCCCGATCCCCTATGGTGCACTCTCAG
TACAATCTGCTCTGATGCCGCATAGTTAAGCCAGTATCTGCTCCCTGCTTGTGTGTTGGAGGTCGCTGAG
TAGTGCGCGAGCAAAATTTAAGCTACAACAAGGCAAGGCTTGACCGACAATTGCATGAAGAATCTGCTTA
GGGTTAGGCGTTTTGCGCTGCTTCGCGATGTACGGGCCAGATATACGCGTTGACATTGATTATTGACTAG
TTATTAATAGTAATCAATTACGGGGTCATTAGTTCATAGCCCATATATGGAGTTCCGCGTTACATAACTT
ACGGTAAATGGCCCGCCTGGCTGACCGCCCAACGACCCCCGCCCATTGACGTCAATAATGACGTATGTTC
CCATAGTAACGCCAATAGGGACTTTCCATTGACGTCAATGGGTGGAGTATTTACGGTAAACTGCCCACTT
GGCAGTACATCAAGTGTATCATATGCCAAGTACGCCCCCTATTGACGTCAATGACGGTAAATGGCCCGCC
TGGCATTATGCCCAGTACATGACCTTATGGGACTTTCCTACTTGGCAGTACATCTACGTATTAGTCATCG
CTATTACCATGGTGATGCGGTTTTGGCAGTACATCAATGGGCGTGGATAGCGGTTTGACTCACGGGGATT
TCCAAGTCTCCACCCCATTGACGTCAATGGGAGTTTGTTTTGGCACCAAAATCAACGGGACTTTCCAAAA
TGTCGTAACAACTCCGCCCCATTGACGCAAATGGGCGGTAGGCGTGTACGGTGGGAGGTCTATATAAGCA
GCGCGTTTTGCCTGTACTGGGTCTCTCTGGTTAGACCAGATCTGAGCCTGGGAGCTCTCTGGCTAACTAG
GGAACCCACTGCTTAAGCCTCAATAAAGCTTGCCTTGAGTGCTTCAAGTAGTGTGTGCCCGTCTGTTGTG
TGACTCTGGTAACTAGAGATCCCTCAGACCCTTTTAGTCAGTGTGGAAAATCTCTAGCAGTGGCGCCCGA
ACAGGGACTTGAAAGCGAAAGGGAAACCAGAGGAGCTCTCTCGACGCAGGACTCGGCTTGCTGAAGCGCG
CACGGCAAGAGGCGAGGGGCGGCGACTGGTGAGTACGCCAAAAATTTTGACTAGCGGAGGCTAGAAGGAG
AGAGATGGGTGCGAGAGCGTCAGTATTAAGCGGGGGAGAATTAGATCGCGATGGGAAAAAATTCGGTTAA
GGCCAGGGGGAAAGAAAAAATATAAATTAAAACATATAGTATGGGCAAGCAGGGAGCTAGAACGATTCGC
AGTTAATCCTGGCCTGTTAGAAACATCAGAAGGCTGTAGACAAATACTGGGACAGCTACAACCATCCCTT
CAGACAGGATCAGAAGAACTTAGATCATTATATAATACAGTAGCAACCCTCTATTGTGTGCATCAAAGGA
TAGAGATAAAAGACACCAAGGAAGCTTTAGACAAGATAGAGGAAGAGCAAAACAAAAGTAAGACCACCGC
ACAGCAAGCGGCCGCTGATCTTCAGACCTGGAGGAGGAGATATGAGGGACAATTGGAGAAGTGAATTATA
TAAATATAAAGTAGTAAAAATTGAACCATTAGGAGTAGCACCCACCAAGGCAAAGAGAAGAGTGGTGCAG
AGAGAAAAAAGAGCAGTGGGAATAGGAGCTTTGTTCCTTGGGTTCTTGGGAGCAGCAGGAAGCACTATGG
GCGCAGCGTCAATGACGCTGACGGTACAGGCCAGACAATTATTGTCTGGTATAGTGCAGCAGCAGAACAA
TTTGCTGAGGGCTATTGAGGCGCAACAGCATCTGTTGCAACTCACAGTCTGGGGCATCAAGCAGCTCCAG
GCAAGAATCCTGGCTGTGGAAAGATACCTAAAGGATCAACAGCTCCTGGGGATTTGGGGTTGCTCTGGAA
AACTCATTTGCACCACTGCTGTGCCTTGGAATGCTAGTTGGAGTAATAAATCTCTGGAACAGATTTGGAA
TCACACGACCTGGATGGAGTGGGACAGAGAAATTAACAATTACACAAGCTTAATACACTCCTTAATTGAA
GAATCGCAAAACCAGCAAGAAAAGAATGAACAAGAATTATTGGAATTAGATAAATGGGCAAGTTTGTGGA
ATTGGTTTAACATAACAAATTGGCTGTGGTATATAAAATTATTCATAATGATAGTAGGAGGCTTGGTAGG
TTTAAGAATAGTTTTTGCTGTACTTTCTATAGTGAATAGAGTTAGGCAGGGATATTCACCATTATCGTTT
CAGACCCACCTCCCAACCCCGAGGGGACCCGACAGGCCCGAAGGAATAGAAGAAGAAGGTGGAGAGAGAG
ACAGAGACAGATCCATTCGATTAGTGAACGGATCCCCCGGGCTGCAGGAATTCAGATCTCGGCCGCATAT
TAAGTGCATTGTTCTCGATACCGCTAAGTGCATTGTTCTCGTTAGCTCGATGGACAAGTGCATTGTTCTC
TTGCTGAAAGCTCGATGGACAAGTGCATTGTTCTCTTGCTGAAAGCTCGATGGACAAGTGCATTGTTCTC
TTGCTGAAAGCTCAGTACCCGGGAGTACCCTCGACCGCCGGAGTATAAATAGAGGCGCTTCGTCTACGGA
GCGACAATTCAATTCAAACAAGCAAAGTGAACACGTCGCTAAGCGAAAGCTAAGCAAATAAACAAGCGCA
GCTGAACAAGCTAAACAATCTGCAGTAAAGTGCAAGTTAAAGTGAATCAATTAAAAGTAACCAGCAACCA
AGTAAATCAACTGCAACTACTGAAATCTGCCAAGAAGTAATTATTGAATACAAGAAGAGAACTCTGAATA
CTTTCAACAAGTTACCGAGAAAGAAGAACTCACACACAGCTAGATCAAACAAGTTTGTACAAAAAAGCAG
GCTCCGAATTCGCCCTTACCATGGACCCATCTGTGACGCTGTGGCAGTTTCTGCTGCAGCTTCTGAGAGA
ACAAGGTAATGGCCACATCATCTCCTGGACCTCACGGGATGGTGGTGAGTTCAAGTTGGTGGATGCAGAG
GAGGTGGCCCGGCTATGGGGACTGCGCAAGAACAAGACCAACATGAATTACGACAAGCTTAGCCGGGCCT
TGCGGTACTACTATGATAAGAATATCATCCGCAAGGTGAGCGGCCAGAAGTTTGTCTACAAGTTTGTGTC
CTACCCAGAGGTTGCAGGGTGCTCCACTGAAGACTGCCCACCCCAGCCTGAGGTGTCTGTAACCTCGGCC
ATAGCCATGGCCCCTGCTACTGTCCATGCAGGCCCAGGGGACACTGCCACTGGAAAGCCAGGAACACCAA
AGGGTGCAGGAATGACAGGCCAAGGTGGCTTAGCACGAAGCAGCCGGAATGAATACATGCGCTCGGGCCT
CGCGTCTACCTTCACAATACAATCCCTGCAGCCACAGCCACAGCCACCCATTCCTCCTCGGCCTGCCTCA
GTGCTTCCCAACACTACCCCTGCAGGAGTACCAGCACCCGCCTCAGGGAGCAGGAGCACCAGTCCAAACC
CCTTAGAAGCCTGTTTGGAAGCAGAAGAGGCTGGTCTGCCCCTGCAGGTTATCCTAACCCCACCAGAGGC
CCCAAACCAGAAATCCGAAGAGTTGAGTCTGGACCCAAGTTTTGGCCATCCACAGCCCCCAGAAGTCAAA
GTGGAGGGGCCTAAGGAAGAATTGGAAGCTGCAAGGGCTGGAGGCTTCAGTTCAGAAGCTGTCAAAGCTG
AACCAGAAGTCTCAGCCTCAGAAGGCCTGCTGGCTCGGCTCCCAGCCATCCTAACAGAGAACACAGCCCA
GGTGTGTGGCCTCTCCACTTCCACCACTGAGATCACCCAACCGCAGAAGGGCCGAAAGCCTCGGGACCTG
GAACTTCCACTTAGCCCAAGCCTGCTGGGTGGCCAGGGACCTGAACGGACTCCAGGATCAGGAACAAGCT
CTGGTCTTCAGGCACCGGGGCCAGCGCTAACGCCATCCCTGCTCCCCACACATACCTTGACCCCGGTGCT
GCTGACACCCAGCTCGCTGCCCCCTAGCATCCATTTCTGGAGCACTCTGAGTCCAATTGCACCCCGTAGT
CCAGCCAAGCTCTCCTTCCAGTTTCCGTCCAGTGGCAGCGCACAGGTGCACATCCCTTCCATCAGTGTGG
ATGGCCTCTCGACCCCCGTGGTGCTCTCCCCAGGGCCCCAGAAGCCAAAGGGCGAATTCGACCCAGCTTT
CTTGTACAAAGTGGTTCGATCCGGTGGTAAGCCTATCCCTAACCCTCTCCTCGGTCTCGATTCTACGATC
GATTTCGAACCGCGGATGAAGAAAAATCGCGCTTTTTTGAAGTGGGCAGGGGGCAAGTATCCCCTGCTTG
ATGATATTAAACGGCATTTGCCCAAGGGCGAATGTCTGGTTGAGCCTTTTGTAGGTGCCGGGTCGGTGTT
TCTCAACACCGACTTTTCTCGTTATATCCTTGCCGATATCAATAGCGACCTGATCAGTCTCTATAACATT
GTGAAGATGCGTACTGATGAGTACGTACAGGCCGCACGCGAGCTGTTTGTTCCCGAAACAAATTGCGCCG
AGGTTTACTATCAGTTCCGCGAAGAGTTCAACAAAAGCCAGGATCCGTTCCGTCGGGCGGTACTGTTTTT
ATATTTGAACCGCTACGGTTACAACGGCCTGTGTCGTTACAATCTGCGCGGTGAGTTTAACGTGCCGTTC
GGCCGCTACAAAAAACCCTATTTCCCGGAAGCAGAGTTGTATCACTTCGCTGAAAAAGCGCAGAATGCCT
TTTTCTATTGTGAGTCTTACGCCGATAGCATGGCGCGCGCAGATGATGCATCCGTCGTCTATTGCGATCC
GCCTTATGCACCGCTGTCTGCGACCGCCAACTTTACGGCGTATCACACAAACAGTTTTACGCTTGAACAA
CAAGCGCATCTGGCGGAGATCGCCGAAGGTCTGGTTGAGCGCCATATTCCAGTGCTGATCTCCAATCACG
ATACGATGTTAACGCGTGAGTGGTATCAGCGCGCAAAATTGCATGTCGTCAAAGTTCGACGCAGTATAAG
CAGCAACGGCGGCACACGTAAAAAGGTGGACGAACTGCTGGCTTTGTACAAACCAGGAGTCGTTTCACCC
GCGAAAAAATAACTCGAGACCTAGAAAAACATGGAGCAATCACAAGTAGCAATACAGCAGCTACCAATGC
TGATTGTGCCTGGCTAGAAGCACAAGAGGAGGAGGAGGTGGGTTTTCCAGTCACACCTCAGGTACCTTTA
AGACCAATGACTTACAAGGCAGCTGTAGATCTTAGCCACTTTTTAAAAGAAAAGGGGGGACTGGAAGGGC
TAATTCACTCCCAACGAAGACAAGATATCCTTGATCTGTGGATCTACCACACACAAGGCTACTTCCCTGA
TTGGCAGAACTACACACCAGGGCCAGGGATCAGATATCCACTGACCTTTGGATGGTGCTACAAGCTAGTA
CCAGTTGAGCAAGAGAAGGTAGAAGAAGCCAATGAAGGAGAGAACACCCGCTTGTTACACCCTGTGAGCC
TGCATGGGATGGATGACCCGGAGAGAGAAGTATTAGAGTGGAGGTTTGACAGCCGCCTAGCATTTCATCA
CATGGCCCGAGAGCTGCATCCGGACTGTACTGGGTCTCTCTGGTTAGACCAGATCTGAGCCTGGGAGCTC
TCTGGCTAACTAGGGAACCCACTGCTTAAGCCTCAATAAAGCTTGCCTTGAGTGCTTCAAGTAGTGTGTG
CCCGTCTGTTGTGTGACTCTGGTAACTAGAGATCCCTCAGACCCTTTTAGTCAGTGTGGAAAATCTCTAG
CAGGGCCCGTTTAAACCCGCTGATCAGCCTCGACTGTG
